Addgene plasmid #167121: p35S_EVDm1
Purpose: Plant binary expression vector containing the coding sequence of the Arabidopsis Copia93 retroelement EVADE (AT5G17125) with U1 binding site mutated under CaMV 35S promoter.
Depositing lab: Arturo Marí-Ordóñez & Olivier Voinnet. Depositing organization: ETH Zurich (Swiss Federal Institute of Technology). Publication: A genome-wide transcriptome and translatome analysis of Arabidopsis transposons identifies a unique and conserved genome expression strategy for Ty1/Copia retroelements. Oberlin S, Sarazin A, Chevalier C, Voinnet O, Mari-Ordonez A. Genome Res. 2017 Sep;27(9):1549-1562. doi: 10.1101/gr.220723.117. Epub 2017 Aug 7. PubMed 28784835.
Backbone
  Vector backbone: pB7m34GW
  Backbone manufacturer: Invitrogen
  Backbone size w/o insert (bp): 8000
  Total vector size (bp): 13470
  Vector type: Plant Expression
  Selectable markers: Basta
Growth in bacteria
  Bacterial resistance: Spectinomycin, 50 μg/mL
  Growth temperature: 37°C
  Growth strain: DH5alpha
  Copy number: High Copy
Gene/Insert
  Gene/Insert name: EVADE (EVD) (alt names: Copia93; AT5TE20395; AT5G17125)
  Species: A. thaliana (mustard weed)
  Insert size (bp): 4215
  Mutation: mutated four nucleotides at the snoRNA U1 binding site from the 5'splice donor site to prevent splicing
  GenBank ID: NC_003076.8
  Entrez Gene: AT5G17125 (a.k.a. AT5G17125)
  Promoter: CaMV 35S
  Cloning method: Gateway Cloning
  Sequencing primers: 5′ TTCGACGGAGAAGGTGACGATAC; 3′ TTGGTGAAGATATCCGCCAACTG
Terms and licenses: Academic/Nonprofit Terms; Industry Terms: Not Available to Industry
How to cite: p35S_EVDm1 was a gift from Arturo Marí-Ordóñez & Olivier Voinnet (Addgene plasmid # 167121 ; http://n2t.net/addgene:167121 ; RRID:Addgene_167121)
