[The description below was written by a language model from this plasmid's Addgene catalogue record and pLannotate feature annotations shown in this document.]
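Description:
p35S_EVDm1 is a plant binary expression vector built on the pB7m34GW MultiSite Gateway destination backbone, intended for Agrobacterium-mediated T-DNA transfer into plants. In E. coli it replicates from a high-copy ColE1/pMB1-type origin (with a pBR322 bom region), while the pVS1 oriV, RepA and StaA functions support replication and stable maintenance in Agrobacterium. Bacterial selection is by spectinomycin through the aadA (SmR) gene. Nopaline-type right and left border repeats delimit the transferred region. This region also carries a plant selection cassette in which the NOS promoter drives the bar phosphinothricin acetyltransferase gene, followed by the NOS terminator, giving Basta (glufosinate) resistance to transformants.

The payload is the roughly 4.2 kb coding sequence of EVADE (EVD; Copia93, AT5G17125), a Ty1/Copia-class LTR retroelement from Arabidopsis thaliana. It lies between attB1 and attB2 sites left by Gateway recombination. An attB4 site near the right border marks the upstream junction of the promoter module. Expression comes from the constitutive CaMV 35S promoter, followed by a fragment of the TMV Ω translational enhancer leader, and ends at a CaMV polyadenylation signal. The "m1" variant has four nucleotide substitutions at the U1 binding site of the 5′ splice donor, designed to prevent splicing of the EVD transcript. Expressing the element from a heterologous promoter with splicing blocked allows the contribution of the spliced and unspliced RNA isoforms to EVD gene expression to be examined, consistent with the associated study of transposon transcriptomes and translatomes. The annotation software did not label the EVD insert itself. The sequenced record, at 13,625 nt, is slightly longer than the catalogued total size of 13,470 bp.
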