Features (pLannotate 1.2.2; 24 found; start..end, strand, type, name):
    612..956     +  promoter       CaMV 35S promoter: strong constitutive promoter from cauliflower mosaic virus
    909..955     +  promoter       minimal CaMV 35S promoter: minimal 35S promoter from cauliflower mosaic virus
    988..1013    +  misc_feature   TMV Ω (fragment): translational enhancer from the tobacco mosaic virus 5'-leader sequence (Gallie et al., 1988)
   1058..1078    +  protein_bind   attB1: mutant version of attB; core recombination site for the Gateway® BP reaction BP Clonase™
   5300..5324    -  protein_bind   attB2: mutant version of attB; recombination site for the Gateway® BP reaction BP Clonase™
   5443..5602    +  polyA_signal   CaMV poly(A) signal (fragment): cauliflower mosaic virus polyadenylation signal
   5629..5651    -  misc_feature   MCS (fragment): pUC18/19 multiple cloning site
   5744..5923    +  promoter       NOS promoter: nopaline synthase promoter
   5965..6513    +  CDS            bar: PAT_STRHY - Experimental evidence at protein level: Swiss-Prot protein existence level 1. Inactivates phosphinothricin (PPT) by transfer of an acetyl group from acetyl CoA. Can also acetylate demethylphosphinothricin but not PTT or glutamate. This enzyme is an effector of phosphinothricin tripeptide (PTT or bialaphos) resistance. From Streptomyces hygroscopicus. Introduced by genetic manipulation and expressed in glufosinate-tolerant maize by Dekalb Genetics.
   6536..6788    +  terminator     NOS terminator: nopaline synthase terminator and poly(A) signal
   6881..6905    -  misc_feature   LB T-DNA repeat: left border repeat from nopaline C58 T-DNA
   7164..7187    +  promoter       Pc promoter (fragment): intI1 (promoter lies within the coding sequence); class 1 integron promoter
   7363..7419    +  CDS            GmR (fragment): gentamycin acetyltransferase; aacC1; confers resistance to gentamycin
   7430..8217    +  CDS            SmR (fragment): aminoglycoside adenylyltransferase (Murphy, 1985); aadA; confers resistance to spectinomycin and streptomycin
   8463..9051    +  rep_origin     ori: high-copy-number ColE1/pMB1/pBR322/pUC origin of replication
   9237..9377    -  misc_feature   bom: basis of mobility region from pBR322
   9479..9518    -  CDS            rop (fragment): Rop protein, which maintains plasmids at low copy number; rop
   9721..9915    -  rep_origin     pVS1 oriV: origin of replication for the Pseudomonas plasmid pVS1 (Heeb et al., 2000)
   9981..11054   -  CDS            pVS1 RepA: replication protein from the Pseudomonas plasmid pVS1 (Heeb et al., 2000)
  11483..12112   -  CDS            pVS1 StaA: stability protein from the Pseudomonas plasmid pVS1 (Heeb et al., 2000)
  12672..13073   -  CDS            Y4CG_SINFN (fragment): Protein inferred from homology: Swiss-Prot protein existence level 3. From Sinorhizobium fredii (strain NBRC 101917 / NGR234).
  13443..13467   -  misc_feature   RB T-DNA repeat: right border repeat from nopaline C58 T-DNA
  13536..13556   +  protein_bind   attB4: mutant version of attB; core recombination site for the Gateway® BP reaction BP Clonase™
  13559..13577   +  promoter       SP6 promoter: promoter for bacteriophage SP6 RNA polymerase
>Addgene plasmid #167121 | p35S_EVDm1 | addgene full sequence | sequence record 333657 | Addgene NGS Result
ACTAGAGCCAAGCTGATCTCCTTTGCCCCGGAGATCACCATGGACGACTTTCTCTATCTCTACGATCTAG
GAAGAAAGTTCGACGGAGAAGGTGACGATACCATGTTCACCACCGATAATGAGAAGATTAGCCTCTTCAA
TTTCAGAAAGAATGCTGACCCACAGATGGTTAGAGAGGCCTACGCGGCAGGTCTCATCAAGACGATCTAC
CCGAGTAATAATCTCCAGGAGATCAAATACCTTCCCAAGAAGGTTAAAGATGCAGTCAAAAGATTCAGGA
CTAACTGCATCAAGAACACAGAGAAAGATATATTTCTCAAGATCAGAAGTACTATTCCAGTATGGACGAT
TCAAGGCTTGCTTCATAAACCAAGGCAAGTAATAGAGATTGGAGTCTCTAAGAAAGTAGTTCCTACTGAA
TCAAAGGCCATGGAGTCAAAAATTCAGATCGAGGATCTAACAGAACTCGCCGTGAAGACTGGCGAACAGT
TCATACAGAGTCTTTTACGACTCAATGACAAGAAGAAAATCTTCGTCAACATGGTGGAGCACGACACTCT
CGTCTACTCCAAGAATATCAAAGATACAGTCTCAGAAGACCAAAGGGCTATTGAGACTTTTCAACAAAGG
GTAATATCGGGAAACCTCCTCGGATTCCATTGCCCAGCTATCTGTCACTTCATCAAAAGGACAGTAGAAA
AGGAAGGTGGCACCTACAAATGCCATCATTGCGATAAAGGAAAGGCTATCGTTCAAGATGCCCCTGCCGA
CAGTGGTCCCAAAGATGGACCCCCACCCACGAGGAGCATCGTGGAAAAAGAAGACGTTCCAACCACGTCT
TCAAAGCAAGTGGATTGATGTGATATCTCCACTGACGTAAGGGATGACGCACAATCCCACTATCCTTCGC
AAGACCCTTCCTCTATATAAGGAAGTTCATTTCATTTGGAGAGGACTCCGGTATTTTTACAACAATTACC
ACAACAAAACAAACAACAAACAACATTACAATTTACTATTCTAGTCGACCTGCAGGCGGCCGCACTAGTG
ATATCAGCAAGTTTGTACAAAAAAGCAGGCTTCATGGAGACTTCTCAAAAGATGATTACTACGGTGATAC
TTCAAGGGGGAAACTACCTAACTTGGTCAAGAACAACAAAAACGGTGTTGTGTGGTCGTGGGCTTTGGAG
CCATGTAATCTCATCTAAAGCTCCAAAAGAAGCCAAAGAAGAAGAAGAAACGGAGACTATATCTCCCGAG
GAAGAAAAATGGTTCCAAGAGGATCAAGCTGTCCTTGCTCTTCTTCAAAACTCTCTTGAAACCTCTATTC
TAGAGGGATACTCTTACTGTGAGACAGCAAAAGAGTTGTGGGATACACTTAAAAACGTGTATGGGAACGA
ATCGAATTTGACCCGCGTGTTTGAAGTGAAGAAGGCGATTAACGAACTAAGTCAAGAAGACTTAGAGTTT
ACTAAACACTTTGGTAAGTTCAGGTCCTTATGGTCTGAACTTGAGAGCTTGAGGCCGGGAACGCTTGACC
CGAAGATTCTCCACGAAAGGCGTGAGCAAGACAAGGTGTTTGGACTCCTTCTCACCTTAAATCCAGGGTA
CAATGACCTAATTAAACACTTGCTTAGGTCGGAGAAGTTACCAAGTCTTGATGAGGTGTGTTCTAAGATT
CAGAAAGAGCAAGGATCAACCGGGCTATTTGGTGGAAAAAGTGAACTCATCACGGCTAACAAAGGAGAAG
TAGTGGCGAACAAAGGTGTGTACAAGAATGAGGATAGAAAACTGTTGACTTGTGATCATTGTAAGAAGAA
GGGCCACACCAAAGACAAATGTTGGTTGCTACATCCACACCTCAAGCCCGCCAAGTTCAAAGACTCAAGA
GCTCATCTCTCTCAAGAAACTCATGAGGAGCAAAGTCAAGCCGGGTCATCGAAAGGAGAGACATCCACAT
CATTCGGAGACTATGTGAGGAAGTCGGACTTGGAAGCACTCATCAAGTCCATTGCTTCACTCAAAGAATC
CAACCTCACTTTCTCATCACAAACATCTAGTAGTTCAATTGTGATAGACTCGGGTGCTTCTCATCATATG
ATTAGTAACTCTAATCTTCTTGATAACATAGAACCAGCTCTAGGACATGTTATTATTGCTAATGGTGACA
AAGTTCCAATTGAAGGGATAGGAAACTTGAAATTGTTTAACAAAGATTCAAAAGCTTTCTTTATGCCTAA
GTTCACATCTAACTTATTATCCGTGAAAAGGACCACTAGAGACTTAAATTGTTATGCGATTTTTGGCCCT
AATGATGTGTATTTTCAGGATATTGAGACGGGAAAAGTTATTGGAGAAGGTGGTTCAAAAGGAGAACTCT
ATGTTCTTGAAGACTTGTCACCAAACTCTTCTAGCTGTTTTTCCTCTAAGTCACATTTAGGCATCTCTTT
TAATACTTTGTGGCATGCTAGGCTAGGTCATCCTCATACTAGAGCTCTTAAACTCATGTTACCAAATATT
TCTTTTGATCATACAAGTTGTGAGGCTTGTATTCTTGGTAAACATTGCAAATCGGTTTTTCCTAAATCTC
TTACTATCTATGAGAAATGTTTTGATCTAGTTCATTCGGATGTTTGGACCTCACCATGTGTTTCTAGAGA
CAACAACAAATATTTTGTCACATTTATTGATGAGAAATCAAAGTACACTTGGATAACACTATTACCCTCA
AAAGATAGAGTGTTTGAAGCTTTCACTAACTTTGAAACCTATGTCACTAATCAATTTAATGCAAAGATTA
AAGTGTTTAGGACCGATAATGGAGGAGAATACACAAGCCAAAAGTTTCGAGATCATCTAGCCAAACGTGG
AATAATACACCAAACAAGTTGCCCGTACACACCACAACAAAATGGAGTGGCGGAGAGAAAGAACCGACAT
CTCATGGAGGTGGCGCGGTCAATGATGTTTCATACAAGTGTTCCAAAGAGATTTTGGGGTGATGCGGTCT
TAACCGCGTGCTACCTTATCAATCGAACACCAACTAAAGTCTTAAGTGACTTATCTCCCTTCGAGGTACT
TAACAATATTAAACCGTTCATTGATCACTTACGAGTGTTTGGTTGTGTATGTTTTGTTTTGATACCCGGA
GAACAAAGAAGCAAGCTAGATGCGAAGAGCACTAAGTGTATGTTTCTTGGCTACTCAACTACTCAAAAAG
GATATAAATGCTTTGATCCAACCAAGAACCGCACATTTATATCCCGAGATGTCAAGTTTCTTGAAAACCA
AGACTACAACAACAAGAAGGATTGGGAGAACCTAAAAGATCTTACTCATTCCACCTCCGATCGTGTTGCA
ACTCTAAAGTTTCTATTGGATCATTTGGGCAATGACTCAACTTCGACAACTCAACATCAACCGGAGATGA
CACAAGATCAAGAAGACTTGAATCAAGAGAATGAGGAGGTGTCCCTACAACATCAAGAAAATCTTACACA
CGTGCAAGAAGATCCTCCAAACACACAAGAACACTCTGAACATGTTCAAGAAATCCAAGATGACTCAAGT
GAAGATGAAGAACGTACACAAGTTCTTCCACCTCCACCACCTCTTAGAAGGAGTACACGCATTCGACGCA
AGAAGGAATTCTTCAACTCTAATGCGGTAGCTCATCCTTTCCAAGCGACATGTTCTCTTGCCCTTGTACC
TCTAGATCATCAAGCGTTTCTCTCCAAGATTTCTGAGCATCGGATTCCTCAAACATATGAAGAGGCAATG
GAAGTCAAGGAATGGAGGGATGCGATAGCCGATGAGATAAACGCTATGAAACGAAATCATACTTGGGATG
AAGATGACTTACCTAAAGGAAAGAAAACAGTGAGCTCAAGGTGGGTATTCACAATCAAGTATAAGAGTAA
TGGAGATATCGAGAGATATAAAACTCGCTTGGTGGCTCGGGGGTTCACGCAAACATATGGCTCCGACTAC
ATGGAGACTTTTGCTCCGGTGGCTAAGCTACACACGGTGAGAGTGGTTCTTGCCTTAGCAACAAATTTAT
CATGGGGACTATGGCAAATGGATGTCAAGAATGCATTTCTCCAAGGCGAACTTGAAGATGATGTGTATAT
GACGCCTCCACCCGGTCTAGAAGATACCATTCCATGTGATAAAGTGTTGAGACTACGCAAAGCTATCTAT
GGTCTTAAACAATCTCCACGTGCATGGTACCACAAGCTCAGCCGAACTCTTAAAGATCATGGATTCAAGA
AGTCCGAGTCCGATCACACTTTGTTTACATTACAAAGTCCTCAAGGTATTGTCGTTGTTCTCATCTATGT
TGATGATCTTATCATCACCGGAGACAACAAAGACGGTATAGACTCTACCAAGACTTTTCTTAAATCTTGT
TTTGATATTAAAGATCTTGGTGAACTCAAATACTTCCTAGGAATTGAAGTGTGTCGCTCTAATGCTGGAC
TCTTTCTATCACAACGCAAATACACTCTTGACTTGTTGAATGAGACAGGTTTTATGGACGCTAAACCGGC
TCGCACTCCACTTGAAGATGGCTACAAGGTCAATCGAAAGGGGGAGAAAGAAGATGAGAAGTTTGGCGAT
GCACCTCTCTATCGCAAACTTGTAGGTAAGTTGATCTATTTGACAAACACAAGACCTGACATTTGTTTTG
CGGTAAATCAGGTTAGTCAACACATGAAAGTCCCGATGGTGTATCATTGGAACATGGTGGAGAGAATACT
AAGGTATCTCAAAGGCAGCTCCGGACAAGGCATATGGATGGGAAAGAACTCAAGCACCGAGATAGTGGGA
TATTGCGATGCGGACTATGCGGGTGATAGAGGAGATAGAAGATCTACAACTGGTTATTGTACGTTCATTG
GAGGTAACCTTGCAACTTGGAAGACAAAGAAACAGAAGGTGGTCTCATGTTCGAGTGCAGAATCGGAGTA
TAGAGCAATGAGAAAGCTCACCAACGAACTCACTTGGCTTAAAGCTCTTCTTAAAGATGTTGGCATTGAA
CAACACATGCCTATCACCATGCATTGTGACAACAAGGCAGCAATATACATAGCCTCAAATTCGGTGTTTC
ATGAGAGAACCAAGCATATTGAAGTCGATTGTCATAAAGTCCGAGAGAAGATCATCGAAGGAGTCACACT
ACCGTGTTATACAAGAAGTGAAGATCAGTTGGCGGATATCTTCACCAAAGCCGCAAGTCTCAAAGTTTGC
AACTTCATACATGGCAAATTAGGACTTGTGGATCTATCTCACTCTTGAAACCCAGCTTTCTTGTACAAAG
TGGTGATATCCCGCGGCCATGGCGGCCGGGAGCATGCGACGTCGATCTAACTGACTAGCCGCGGCCATGC
TAGAGTCCGCAAAAATCACCAGTCTCTCTCTACAAATCTATCTCTCTCTATTTTTCTCCAGAATAATGTG
TGAGTAGTTCCCAGATAAGGGAATTAGGGTTCTTATAGGGTTTCGCTCATGTGTTGAGCATATAAGAAAC
CCTTAGTATGTATTTGTATTTGTAAAATACTTCTATCAATAAAATTTCTAATTCCTAAAACCAAAATCCA
GTGACCTGCAGGCATGCGACGTCGGGCCCTCTAGAGGATCCCCGGGTACCGCGAATTATCGATCATGAGC
GGAGAATTAAGGGAGTCACGTTATGACCCCCGCCGATGACGCGGGACAAGCCGTTTTACGTTTGGAACTG
ACAGAACCGCAACGTTGAAGGAGCCACTGAGCCGCGGGTTTCTGGAGTTTAATGAGCTAAGCACATACGT
CAGAAACCATTATTGCGCGTTCAAAAGTCGCCTAAGGTCACTATCAGCTAGCAAATATTTCTTGTCAAAA
ATGCTCCACTGACGTTCCATAAATTCCCCTCGGTATCCAATTAGAGTCTCATATTCACTCTCAACTCGAT
CGAGGGGATCTACCATGAGCCCAGAACGACGCCCGGCCGACATCCGCCGTGCCACCGAGGCGGACATGCC
GGCGGTCTGCACCATCGTCAACCACTACATCGAGACAAGCACGGTCAACTTCCGTACCGAGCCGCAGGAA
CCGCAGGAGTGGACGGACGACCTCGTCCGTCTGCGGGAGCGCTATCCCTGGCTCGTCGCCGAGGTGGACG
GCGAGGTCGCCGGCATCGCCTACGCGGGTCCCTGGAAGGCACGCAACGCCTACGACTGGACGGCCGAGTC
GACCGTGTACGTCTCCCCCCGCCACCAGCGGACGGGACTGGGCTCCACGCTCTACACCCACCTGCTGAAG
TCCCTGGAGGCACAGGGCTTCAAGAGCGTGGTCGCTGTCATCGGGCTGCCCAACGACCCGAGCGTGCGCA
TGCACGAGGCGCTCGGATATGCCCCCCGCGGCATGCTGCGGGCGGCCGGCTTCAAGCACGGGAACTGGCA
TGACGTGGGTTTCTGGCAGCTGGACTTCAGCCTGCCGGTGCCGCCCCGTCCGGTCCTGCCCGTCACCGAA
ATCTGATGACCCCTAGAGTCAAGCAGATCGTTCAAACATTTGGCAATAAAGTTTCTTAAGATTGAATCCT
GTTGCCGGTCTTGCGATGATTATCATATAATTTCTGTTGAATTACGTTAAGCATGTAATAATTAACATGT
AATGCATGACGTTATTTATGAGATGGGTTTTTATGATTAGAGTCCCGCAATTATACATTTAATACGCGAT
AGAAAACAAAATATAGCGCGCAAACTAGGATAAATTATCGCGCGCGGTGTCATCTATGTTACTAGATCGA
CCGGCATGCAAGCTGATAATTCAATTCGGCGTTAATTCAGTACATTAAAAACGTCCGCAATGTGTTATTA
AGTTGTCTAAGCGTCAATTTGTTTACACCACAATATATCCTGCCACCAGCCAGCCAACAGCTCCCCGACC
GGCAGCTCGGCACAAAATCACCACTCGATACAGGCAGCCCATCAGTCCGGGACGGCGTCAGCGGGAGAGC
CGTTGTAAGGCGGCAGACTTTGCTCATGTTACCGATGCTATTCGGAAGAACGGCAACTAAGCTGCCGGGT
TTGAAACACGGATGATCTCGCGGAGGGTAGCATGTTGATTGTAACGATGACAGAGCGTTGCTGCCTGTGA
TCAATTCGGGCACGAACCCAGTGGACATAAGCCTGTTCGGTTCGTAAGCTGTAATGCAAGTAGCGTATGC
GCTCACGCAACTGGTCCAGAACCTTGACCGAACGCAGCGGTGGTAACGGCGCAGTGGCGGTTTTCATGGC
TTGTTATGACTGTTTTTTTGGGGTACAGTCTATGCCTCGGGCATCCAAGCAGCAAGCGCGTTACGCCGTG
GGTCGATGTTTGATGTTATGGAGCAGCAACGATGTTACGCAGCAGGGCAGTCGCCCTAAAACAAAGTTAA
ACATCATGGGGGAAGCGGTGATCGCCGAAGTATCGACTCAACTATCAGAGGTAGTTGGCGTCATCGAGCG
CCATCTCGAACCGACGTTGCTGGCCGTACATTTGTACGGCTCCGCAGTGGATGGCGGCCTGAAGCCACAC
AGTGATATTGATTTGCTGGTTACGGTGACCGTAAGGCTTGATGAAACAACGCGGCGAGCTTTGATCAACG
ACCTTTTGGAAACTTCGGCTTCCCCTGGAGAGAGCGAGATTCTCCGCGCTGTAGAAGTCACCATTGTTGT
GCACGACGACATCATTCCGTGGCGTTATCCAGCTAAGCGCGAACTGCAATTTGGAGAATGGCAGCGCAAT
GACATTCTTGCAGGTATCTTCGAGCCAGCCACGATCGACATTGATCTGGCTATCTTGCTGACAAAAGCAA
GAGAACATAGCGTTGCCTTGGTAGGTCCAGCGGCGGAGGAACTCTTTGATCCGGTTCCTGAACAGGATCT
ATTTGAGGCGCTAAATGAAACCTTAACGCTATGGAACTCGCCGCCCGACTGGGCTGGCGATGAGCGAAAT
GTAGTGCTTACGTTGTCCCGCATTTGGTACAGCGCAGTAACCGGCAAAATCGCGCCGAAGGATGTCGCTG
CCGACTGGGCAATGGAGCGCCTGCCGGCCCAGTATCAGCCCGTCATACTTGAAGCTAGACAGGCTTATCT
TGGACAAGAAGAAGATCGCTTGGCCTCGCGCGCAGATCAGTTGGAAGAATTTGTCCACTACGTGAAAGGC
GAGATCACCAAGGTAGTCGGCAAATAATGTCTAGCTAGAAATTCGTTCAAGCCGACGCCGCTTCGCGGCG
CGGCTTAACTCAAGCGTTAGATGCACTAAGCACATAATTGCTCACAGCCAAACTATCAGGTCAAGTCTGC
TTTTATTATTTTTAAGCGTGCATAATAAGCCCTACACAAATTGGGAGATATATCATGCATGACCAAAATC
CCTTAACGTGAGTTTTCGTTCCACTGAGCGTCAGACCCCGTAGAAAAGATCAAAGGATCTTCTTGAGATC
CTTTTTTTCTGCGCGTAATCTGCTGCTTGCAAACAAAAAAACCACCGCTACCAGCGGTGGTTTGTTTGCC
GGATCAAGAGCTACCAACTCTTTTTCCGAAGGTAACTGGCTTCAGCAGAGCGCAGATACCAAATACTGTC
CTTCTAGTGTAGCCGTAGTTAGGCCACCACTTCAAGAACTCTGTAGCACCGCCTACATACCTCGCTCTGC
TAATCCTGTTACCAGTGGCTGCTGCCAGTGGCGATAAGTCGTGTCTTACCGGGTTGGACTCAAGACGATA
GTTACCGGATAAGGCGCAGCGGTCGGGCTGAACGGGGGGTTCGTGCACACAGCCCAGCTTGGAGCGAACG
ACCTACACCGAACTGAGATACCTACAGCGTGAGCTATGAGAAAGCGCCACGCTTCCCGAAGGGAGAAAGG
CGGACAGGTATCCGGTAAGCGGCAGGGTCGGAACAGGAGAGCGCACGAGGGAGCTTCCAGGGGGAAACGC
CTGGTATCTTTATAGTCCTGTCGGGTTTCGCCACCTCTGACTTGAGCGTCGATTTTTGTGATGCTCGTCA
GGGGGGCGGAGCCTATGGAAAAACGCCAGCAACGCGGCCTTTTTACGGTTCCTGGCCTTTTGCTGGCCTT
TTGCTCACATGTTCTTTCCTGCGTTATCCCCTGATTCTGTGGATAACCGTATTACCGCCTTTGAGTGAGC
TGATACCGCTCGCCGCAGCCGAACGACCGAGCGCAGCGAGTCAGTGAGCGAGGAAGCGGAAGAGCGCCTG
ATGCGGTATTTTCTCCTTACGCATCTGTGCGGTATTTCACACCGCATATGGTGCACTCTCAGTACAATCT
GCTCTGATGCCGCATAGTTAAGCCAGTATACACTCCGCTATCGCTACGTGACTGGGTCATGGCTGCGCCC
CGACACCCGCCAACACCCGCTGACGCGCCCTGACGGGCTTGTCTGCTCCCGGCATCCGCTTACAGACAAG
CTGTGACCGTCTCCGGGAGCTGCATGTGTCAGAGGTTTTCACCGTCATCACCGAAACGCGCGAGGCAGGG
TGCCTTGATGTGGGCGCCGGCGGTCGAGTGGCGACGGCGCGGCTTGTCCGCGCCCTGGTAGATTGCCTGG
CCGTAGGCCAGCCATTTTTGAGCGGCCAGCGGCCGCGATAGGCCGACGCGAAGCGGCGGGGCGTAGGGAG
CGCAGCGACCGAAGGGTAGGCGCTTTTTGCAGCTCTTCGGCTGTGCGCTGGCCAGACAGTTATGCACAGG
CCAGGCGGGTTTTAAGAGTTTTAATAAGTTTTAAAGAGTTTTAGGCGGAAAAATCGCCTTTTTTCTCTTT
TATATCAGTCACTTACATGTGTGACCGGTTCCCAATGTACGGCTTTGGGTTCCCAATGTACGGGTTCCGG
TTCCCAATGTACGGCTTTGGGTTCCCAATGTACGTGCTATCCACAGGAAAGAGACCTTTTCGACCTTTTT
CCCCTGCTAGGGCAATTTGCCCTAGCATCTGCTCCGTACATTAGGAACCGGCGGATGCTTCGCCCTCGAT
CAGGTTGCGGTAGCGCATGACTAGGATCGGGCCAGCCTGCCCCGCCTCCTCCTTCAAATCGTACTCCGGC
AGGTCATTTGACCCGATCAGCTTGCGCACGGTGAAACAGAACTTCTTGAACTCTCCGGCGCTGCCACTGC
GTTCGTAGATCGTCTTGAACAACCATCTGGCTTCTGCCTTGCCTGCGGCGCGGCGTGCCAGGCGGTAGAG
AAAACGGCCGATGCCGGGATCGATCAAAAAGTAATCGGGGTGAACCGTCAGCACGTCCGGGTTCTTGCCT
TCTGTGATCTCGCGGTACATCCAATCAGCTAGCTCGATCTCGATGTACTCCGGCCGCCCGGTTTCGCTCT
TTACGATCTTGTAGCGGCTAATCAAGGCTTCACCCTCGGATACCGTCACCAGGCGGCCGTTCTTGGCCTT
CTTCGTACGCTGCATGGCAACGTGCGTGGTGTTTAACCGAATGCAGGTTTCTACCAGGTCGTCTTTCTGC
TTTCCGCCATCGGCTCGCCGGCAGAACTTGAGTACGTCCGCAACGTGTGGACGGAACACGCGGCCGGGCT
TGTCTCCCTTCCCTTCCCGGTATCGGTTCATGGATTCGGTTAGATGGGAAACCGCCATCAGTACCAGGTC
GTAATCCCACACACTGGCCATGCCGGCCGGCCCTGCGGAAACCTCTACGTGCCCGTCTGGAAGCTCGTAG
CGGATCACCTCGCCAGCTCGTCGGTCACGCTTCGACAGACGGAAAACGGCCACGTCCATGATGCTGCGAC
TATCGCGGGTGCCCACGTCATAGAGCATCGGAACGAAAAAATCTGGTTGCTCGTCGCCCTTGGGCGGCTT
CCTAATCGACGGCGCACCGGCTGCCGGCGGTTGCCGGGATTCTTTGCGGATTCGATCAGCGGCCGCTTGC
CACGATTCACCGGGGCGTGCTTCTGCCTCGATGCGTTGCCGCTGGGCGGCCTGCGCGGCCTTCAACTTCT
CCACCAGGTCATCACCCAGCGCCGCGCCGATTTGTACCGGGCCGGATGGTTTGCGACCGCTCACGCCGAT
TCCTCGGGCTTGGGGGTTCCAGTGCCATTGCAGGGCCGGCAGACAACCCAGCCGCTTACGCCTGGCCAAC
CGCCCGTTCCTCCACACATGGGGCATTCCACGGCGTCGGTGCCTGGTTGTTCTTGATTTTCCATGCCGCC
TCCTTTAGCCGCTAAAATTCATCTACTCATTTATTCATTTGCTCATTTACTCTGGTAGCTGCGCGATGTA
TTCAGATAGCAGCTCGGTAATGGTCTTGCCTTGGCGTACCGCGTACATCTTCAGCTTGGTGTGATCCTCC
GCCGGCAACTGAAAGTTGACCCGCTTCATGGCTGGCGTGTCTGCCAGGCTGGCCAACGTTGCAGCCTTGC
TGCTGCGTGCGCTCGGACGGCCGGCACTTAGCGTGTTTGTGCTTTTGCTCATTTTCTCTTTACCTCATTA
ACTCAAATGAGTTTTGATTTAATTTCAGCGGCCAGCGCCTGGACCTCGCGGGCAGCGTCGCCCTCGGGTT
CTGATTCAAGAACGGTTGTGCCGGCGGCGGCAGTGCCTGGGTAGCTCACGCGCTGCGTGATACGGGACTC
AAGAATGGGCAGCTCGTACCCGGCCAGCGCCTCGGCAACCTCACCGCCGATGCGCGTGCCTTTGATCGCC
CGCGACACGACAAAGGCCGCTTGTAGCCTTCCATCCGTGACCTCAATGCGCTGCTTAACCAGCTCCACCA
GGTCGGCGGTGGCCCATATGTCGTAAGGGCTTGGCTGCACCGGAATCAGCACGAAGTCGGCTGCCTTGAT
CGCGGACACAGCCAAGTCCGCCGCCTGGGGCGCTCCGTCGATCACTACGAAGTCGCGCCGGCCGATGGCC
TTCACGTCGCGGTCAATCGTCGGGCGGTCGATGCCGACAACGGTTAGCGGTTGATCTTCCCGCACGGCCG
CCCAATCGCGGGCACTGCCCTGGGGATCGGAATCGACTAACAGAACATCGGCCCCGGCGAGTTGCAGGGC
GCGGGCTAGATGGGTTGCGATGGTCGTCTTGCCTGACCCGCCTTTCTGGTTAAGTACAGCGATAACCTTC
ATGCGTTCCCCTTGCGTATTTGTTTATTTACTCATCGCATCATATACGCAGCGACCGCATGACGCAAGCT
GTTTTACTCAAATACACATCACCTTTTTAGACGGCGGCGCTCGGTTTCTTCAGCGGCCAAGCTGGCCGGC
CAGGCCGCCAGCTTGGCATCAGACAAACCGGCCAGGATTTCATGCAGCCGCACGGTTGAGACGTGCGCGG
GCGGCTCGAACACGTACCCGGCCGCGATCATCTCCGCCTCGATCTCTTCGGTAATGAAAAACGGTTCGTC
CTGGCCGTCCTGGTGCGGTTTCATGCTTGTTCCTCTTGGCGTTCATTCTCGGCGGCCGCCAGGGCGTCGG
CCTCGGTCAATGCGTCCTCACGGAAGGCACCGCGCCGCCTGGCCTCGGTGGGCGTCACTTCCTCGCTGCG
CTCAAGTGCGCGGTACAGGGTCGAGCGATGCACGCCAAGCAGTGCAGCCGCCTCTTTCACGGTGCGGCCT
TCCTGGTCGATCAGCTCGCGGGCGTGCGCGATCTGTGCCGGGGTGAGGGTAGGGCGGGGGCCAAACTTCA
CGCCTCGGGCCTTGGCGGCCTCGCGCCCGCTCCGGGTGCGGTCGATGATTAGGGAACGCTCGAACTCGGC
AATGCCGGCGAACACGGTCAACACCATGCGGCCGGCCGGCGTGGTGGTGTCGGCCCACGGCTCTGCCAGG
CTACGCAGGCCCGCGCCGGCCTCCTGGATGCGCTCGGCAATGTCCAGTAGGTCGCGGGTGCTGCGGGCCA
GGCGGTCTAGCCTGGTCACTGTCACAACGTCGCCAGGGCGTAGGTGGTCAAGCATCCTGGCCAGCTCCGG
GCGGTCGCGCCTGGTGCCGGTGATCTTCTCGGAAAACAGCTTGGTGCAGCCGGCCGCGTGCAGTTCGGCC
CGTTGGTTGGTCAAGTCCTGGTCGTCGGTGCTGACGCGGGCATAGCCCAGCAGGCCAGCGGCGGCGCTCT
TGTTCATGGCGTAATGTCTCCGGTTCTAGTCGCAAGTATTCTACTTTATGCGACTAAAACACGCGACAAG
AAAACGCCAGGAAAAGGGCAGGGCGGCAGCCTGTCGCGTAACTTAGGACTTGTGCGACATGTCGTTTTCA
GAAGACGGCTGCACTGAACGTCAGAAGCCGACTGCACTATAGCAGCGGAGGGGTTGGATCAAAGTACTTT
AAAGTACTTTAAAGTACTTTAAAGTACTTTGATCCCGAGGGGAACCCTGTGGTTGGCATGCACATACAAA
TGGACGAACGGATAAACCTTTTCACGCCCTTTTAAATATCCGATTATTCTAATAAACGCTCTTTTCTCTT
AGGTTTACCCGCCAATATATCCTGTCAAACACTGATAGTTTAAACTGAAGGCGGGAAACGACAATCTGAT
CCAAGCTCAAGCTAAGCTTGAGCTCCAACTTTGTATAGAAAAGTTGTCATTTAGGTGACACTATAGAATA
CTCAAGCTATGCATCCAACGCGTTGGGAGCTCTCCCATATGGTCG
